>Addgene plasmid #194050 | pGWT35S-VN154 | addgene full sequence | sequence record 382268 | Addgene NGS Result
TCGCGCGTTTCGGTGATGACGGTGAAAACCTCTGACACATGCAGCTCCCGGAGACGGTCACAGCTTGTCT
GTAAGCGGATGCCGGGAGCAGACAAGCCCGTCAGGGCGCGTCAGCGGGTGTTGGCGGGTGTCGGGGCTGG
CTTAACTATGCGGCATCAGAGCAGATTGTACTGAGAGTGCACCATATGCGGTGTGAAATACCGCACAGAT
GCGTAAGGAGAAAATATTACTACAGGCGCCATTCGCCATTCAGGCTGCGCAACTGTTGGGAAGGGCGATC
GGTGCGGGCCTCTTCGCTATTACGCCAGCTGGCGAAAGGGGGATGTGCTGCAAGGCGATTAAGTTGGGTA
ACGCCAGGGTTTTCCCAGTCACGACGTTGTAAAACGACGGCCAGTGAGCTAGTGTAATACGACTCACTAT
AGGGCGCGGCCGCAGAATTCGAGCTCGGTACCCGGGATCTCGAGGCCAGATCTCCCGGGCTCAGAAGACC
GAGGGCTATTGAGACTTTTCAACAAAGGGTAATATCGGGAAACCTCCTCGGATTCCATTGCCCAGCTATC
TGTCACTTATCGAAAGGACAGTAGAAAAGGAAGGTGGCTCCTACAAATGCCATCATTGCGATAAAGGAAA
GGCTATCGTTCAAGATGCCTCTACCGACAGTGGTCCCAAAGATGGACCCCCACCCACGAGGAACATCGTG
GAAAAAGAAGACGTTCCAACCACGTCTTCAAAGCAAGTGGATTGATGTGATATCTCCACTGACGTAAGGG
ATGACGCACAATCCCACTATCCTTCGCAAGACCCTTCCTCTATATAAGGAAGTTCATTTCATTTGGAGAG
GACAGGCTTCTTGAGATCCTTCAACAATTACCAACAACAACAAACAACAAACAACATTACAATTACTATT
TACAATTACAGAATTCGAGCTCGGTACCAAGCTTGGAGGCTCAGGAGGCTCCACAAGTTTGTACAAAAAA
GCAGGCTCCATGGTGAGCAAGGGCGAGGAGCTGTTCACCGGGGTGGTGCCCATCCTGGTCGAGCTGGACG
GCGACGTAAACGGCCACAAGTTCAGCGTGTCCGGCGAGGGCGAGGGCGATGCCACCTACGGCAAGCTGAC
CCTGAAGCTCATCTGCACCACCGGCAAGCTGCCCGTGCCCTGGCCCACCCTCGTGACCACCCTCGGCTAC
GGCCTGCAGTGCTTCGCCCGCTACCCCGACCACATGAAGCAGCACGACTTCTTCAAGTCCGCCATGCCCG
AAGGCTACGTCCAGGAGCGCACCATCTTCTTCAAGGACGACGGCAACTACAAGACCCGCGCCGAGGTGAA
GTTCGAGGGCGACACCCTGGTGAACCGCATCGAGCTGAAGGGCATCGACTTCAAGGAGGACGGCAACATC
CTGGGGCACAAGCTGGAGTACAACTACAACAGCCACAACGTCTATATCACCGCCTGAGACCCAGCTTTCT
TGTACAAAGTGGTTGGAGGCTCAGGAGGCTCCCCATGGGCTAGCACTAGTATCTAGAATCGTTCAAACAT
TTGGCAATAAAGTTTCTTAAGATTGAATCCTGTTGCCGGTCTTGCGATGATTATCATATAATTTCTGTTG
AATTACGTTAAGCATGTAATAATTAACATGTAATGCATGACGTTATTTATGAGATGGGTTTTTATGATTA
GAGTCCCGCAATTATACATTTAATACGCGATAGAAAACAAAATATAGCGCGCAAACTAGGATAAATTATC
GCGCGCGGTGTCATCTATGTTACTAGATGCGGCCGCAATTGTGGATCCGCTCTAGAGTCGACCTGCAGGC
ATGCAAGCTTGCGGCCGCGTATTCTATAGTGTCACCTAAATAGCATGGCGTAATCATGGTCATAGCTGTT
TCCTGTGTGAAATTGTTATCCGCTCACAATTCCACACAACATACGAGCCGGAAGCATAAAGTGTAAAGCC
TGGGGTGCCTAATGAGTGAGCTAACTCACATTAATTGCGTTGCGCTCACTGCCCGCTTTCCAGTCGGGAA
ACCTGTCGTGCCAGCTGCATTAATGAATCGGCCAACGCGCGGGGAGAGGCGGTTTGCGTATTGGGCGCTC
TTCCGCTTCCTCGCTCACTGACTCGCTGCGCTCGGTCGTTCGGCTGCGGCGAGCGGTATCAGCTCACTCA
AAGGCGGTAATACGGTTATCCACAGAATCAGGGGATAACGCAGGAAAGAACATGTGAGCAAAAGGCCAGC
AAAAGGCCAGGAACCGTAAAAAGGCCGCGTTGCTGGCGTTTTTCCATAGGCTCCGCCCCCCTGACGAGCA
TCACAAAAATCGACGCTCAAGTCAGAGGTGGCGAAACCCGACAGGACTATAAAGATACCAGGCGTTTCCC
CCTGGAAGCTCCCTCGTGCGCTCTCCTGTTCCGACCCTGCCGCTTACCGGATACCTGTCCGCCTTTCTCC
CTTCGGGAAGCGTGGCGCTTTCTCATAGCTCACGCTGTAGGTATCTCAGTTCGGTGTAGGTCGTTCGCTC
CAAGCTGGGCTGTGTGCACGAACCCCCCGTTCAGCCCGACCGCTGCGCCTTATCCGGTAACTATCGTCTT
GAGTCCAACCCGGTAAGACACGACTTATCGCCACTGGCAGCAGCCACTGGTAACAGGATTAGCAGAGCGA
GGTATGTAGGCGGTGCTACAGAGTTCTTGAAGTGGTGGCCTAACTACGGCTACACTAGAAGAACAGTATT
TGGTATCTGCGCTCTGCTGAAGCCAGTTACCTTCGGAAAAAGAGTTGGTAGCTCTTGATCCGGCAAACAA
ACCACCGCTGGTAGCGGTGGTTTTTTTGTTTGCAAGCAGCAGATTACGCGCAGAAAAAAAGGATCTCAAG
AAGATCCTTTGATCTTTTCTACGGGGTCTGACGCTCAGTGGAACGAAAACTCACGTTAAGGGATTTTGGT
CATGAGATTATCAAAAAGGATCTTCACCTAGATCCTTTTAAATTAAAAATGAAGTTTTAAATCAATCTAA
AGTATATATGTTTTAATTAGAAAAACTCATCGAGCATCAAATGAAACTGCAATTTATTCATATCAGGATT
ATCAATACCATATTTTTGAAAAAGCCGTTTCTGTAATGAAGGAGAAAACTCACCGAGGCAGTTCCATAGG
ATGGCAAGATCCTGGTATCGGTCTGCGATTCCGACTCGTCCAACATCAATACAACCTATTAATTTCCCCT
CGTCAAAAATAAGGTTATCAAGTGAGAAATCACCATGAGTGACGACTGAATCCGGTGAGAATGGCAATAG
CTTATGCATTTCTTTCCAGACTTGTTCAACAGGCCAGCCATTACGCTCGTCATCAAAATCACTCGCATCA
ACCAAACCGTTATTCATTCGTGATTGCGCCTGAGCGAGACGAAATACGCGATCGCTGTTAAAAGGACAAT
TACAAACAGGAATCGAATGCAACCGGCGCAGGAACACTGCCAGCGCATCAACAATATTTTCACCTGAATC
AGGATATTCTTCTAATACCTGGAATGCTGTTTTCCCTGGGATCGCAGAGGTGAGTAACCATGCATCATCA
GGAGTACGGATAAAATGCTTGATGGTCGGAAGAGGCATAAATTCCGTCAGCCAGTTTAGTCTGACCATCT
CATCTGTAACATCATTGGCAACGCTACCTTTGCCATGTTTCAGAAACAACTCTGGCGCATCGGGCTTCCC
ATACAATCGATAGATTGTCGCACCTGATTGCCCGACATTATCGCGAGCCCATTTATACCCATATAAATCA
GCATCCATGTTGGAATTTAATCGCGGCCTTGAGCAAGACGTTTCCCGTTGAATATGGCTCATAACACCCC
TTGTATTACTGTTTATGTAAGCAGACATAAGCATTTATCAGGGTTATTGTCTCATGAGCGGATACATATT
TGAATGTATTTAGAAAAATAAACAAATAGGGGTTCCGCGCACATTTCCCCGAAAAGTGCCACCTGACGTC
TAAGAAACCATTATTATCATGACATTAACCTATAAAAATAGGCGTATCACGAGGCCCTTTCGTC
Features (pLannotate 1.2.2; 22 found; start..end, strand, type, name):
    137..226     +  misc_feature   bom (fragment): basis of mobility region from pBR322
    242..397     -  CDS            lacZα (fragment): LacZα fragment of β-galactosidase; lacZ fragment
    405..423     +  promoter       T7 promoter: promoter for bacteriophage T7 RNA polymerase
    435..456     +  misc_feature   MCS (fragment): pUC18/19 multiple cloning site
    500..844     +  promoter       CaMV 35S promoter: strong constitutive promoter from cauliflower mosaic virus
    796..842     +  promoter       minimal CaMV 35S promoter: minimal 35S promoter from cauliflower mosaic virus
    864..919     +  misc_feature   TMV Ω: translational enhancer from the tobacco mosaic virus 5'-leader sequence (Gallie et al., 1988)
    921..938     +  misc_feature   MCS (fragment): pUC18/19 multiple cloning site
    963..987     +  protein_bind   attB1: mutant version of attB; recombination site for the Gateway® BP reaction BP Clonase™
    990..1454    +  CDS            VN155(I152L): improved N-terminal fragment of mVenus for use in bimolecular fluorescence complementation (BiFC) (Kodama and Hu, 2010)
   1459..1483    -  protein_bind   attB2: mutant version of attB; recombination site for the Gateway® BP reaction BP Clonase™
   1528..1778    +  terminator     NOS terminator: nopaline synthase terminator and poly(A) signal
   1800..1830    +  misc_feature   MCS (fragment): pUC18/19 multiple cloning site
   1843..1861    -  promoter       SP6 promoter: promoter for bacteriophage SP6 RNA polymerase
   1903..1919    -  protein_bind   lac operator: The lac repressor binds to the lac operator to inhibit transcription in E. coli. This inhibition can be relieved by adding lactose or isopropyl-β-D-thiogalactopyranoside (IPTG). lac repressor encoded by lacI
   1927..1957    -  promoter       lac promoter: promoter for the E. coli lac operon
   1972..1993    -  protein_bind   CAP binding site: CAP binding activates transcription in the presence of cAMP. E. coli catabolite activator protein
   2006..2098    -  CDS            lacI (fragment): lac repressor; lacI; The lac repressor binds to the lac operator to inhibit transcription in E. coli. This inhibition can be relieved by adding lactose or isopropyl-β-D-thiogalactopyranoside (IPTG).
   2281..2869    -  rep_origin     ori: high-copy-number ColE1/pMB1/pBR322/pUC origin of replication
   3027..3842    -  CDS            KanR: aminoglycoside phosphotransferase; aph(3')-Ia; confers resistance to kanamycin in bacteria or G418 (Geneticin®) in eukaryotes
   3879..3959    -  promoter       AmpR promoter (fragment): bla
   4054..35      +  CDS            rop (fragment) (across the origin): Rop protein, which maintains plasmids at low copy number; rop
