[The description below was written by a language model from this plasmid's Addgene catalogue record and pLannotate feature annotations shown in this document.]
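Description:
pGWT35S-VN154 is a small (about 4.1 kb) plant expression plasmid built on the pGWT35S backbone and intended for transient expression in plant cells rather than Agrobacterium-mediated stable transformation; no T-DNA borders or plant selectable marker appear in the feature table. It is propagated in E. coli through a high-copy ColE1/pUC-type origin and selected with kanamycin via an aph(3')-Ia resistance gene. Remnants of a pUC-style cloning vector surround the cassette, including lacZα and lacI fragments, the lac promoter and operator, partial multiple cloning sites, flanking T7 and SP6 promoters, and fragments of bom and rop.

The payload is a single expression cassette in which the constitutive CaMV 35S promoter, followed by the tobacco mosaic virus Ω leader acting as a translational enhancer, drives a 465 bp synthetic coding sequence terminated by the NOS terminator and polyadenylation signal. The insert is VN154, the N-terminal fragment of mVenus comprising β-strands 1 to 7 (amino acids 1–154). It sits between attB1 and attB2 sites, consistent with its introduction by Gateway recombination. The automated annotation labels this region as the closely related BiFC fragment VN155(I152L); the record does not settle whether the I152L change is present, so that label may simply be the nearest database match.

With no targeting signal fused to it, the fragment is expressed in the cytosol. Non-fluorescent on its own, such a fragment reconstitutes fluorescence when brought together with a complementary C-terminal Venus fragment, the basis of bimolecular fluorescence complementation. The associated work used split-fluorescent-protein parts as a tool to artificially control chloroplast–chloroplast interactions. The record does not state this plasmid's role in that work, though an untargeted cytosolic fragment would suit use as a control or reference.
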