Addgene plasmid #194050: pGWT35S-VN154
Purpose: Transient expression of VN154 (mVenus β-strands 1 to 7, amino acids 1−154) in plant cell (Cytosol)
Depositing lab: Yutaka Kodama. Depositing organization: Utsunomiya University. Publication: Organellar Glue: A Molecular Tool to Artificially Control Chloroplast-Chloroplast Interactions. Ichikawa S, Kato S, Fujii Y, Ishikawa K, Numata K, Kodama Y. ACS Synth Biol. 2022 Oct 21;11(10):3190-3197. doi: 10.1021/acssynbio.2c00367. Epub 2022 Sep 30. PubMed 36178266.
Backbone
  Vector backbone: pGWT35S
  Total vector size (bp): 4057
  Vector type: Plant Expression
Growth in bacteria
  Bacterial resistance: Kanamycin, 50 μg/mL
  Growth temperature: 37°C
  Growth strain: DH5alpha
  Copy number: Unknown
Gene/Insert
  Gene/Insert name: VN154 (mVenus β-strands 1 to 7, amino acids 1−154)
  Species: Synthetic
  Insert size (bp): 465
  Promoter: CaMV 35S promoter
  Cloning method: Gateway Cloning
  Sequencing primers: 5′ GGGGACAAGTTTGTACAAAAAAGCAGGCTCCATGGTGAGCAAGGGCGAG; 3′ GGGGACCACTTTGTACAAGAAAGCTGGGTCTCAGGCGGTGATATAGACG
Terms and licenses: Academic/Nonprofit Terms; Industry Terms: Not Available to Industry
How to cite: pGWT35S-VN154 was a gift from Yutaka Kodama (Addgene plasmid # 194050 ; http://n2t.net/addgene:194050 ; RRID:Addgene_194050)
